>Addgene plasmid #26977 | TAp63gamma-(3X)HA | addgene full sequence | sequence record 358152 | NGS 5'-nnnn-3'
GACGGATCGGGAGATCTCCCGATCCCCTATGGTGCACTCTCAGTACAATCTGCTCTGATGCCGCATAGTT
AAGCCAGTATCTGCTCCCTGCTTGTGTGTTGGAGGTCGCTGAGTAGTGCGCGAGCAAAATTTAAGCTACA
ACAAGGCAAGGCTTGACCGACAATTGCATGAAGAATCTGCTTAGGGTTAGGCGTTTTGCGCTGCTTCGCG
ATGTACGGGCCAGATATACGCGTTGACATTGATTATTGACTAGTTATTAATAGTAATCAATTACGGGGTC
ATTAGTTCATAGCCCATATATGGAGTTCCGCGTTACATAACTTACGGTAAATGGCCCGCCTGGCTGACCG
CCCAACGACCCCCGCCCATTGACGTCAATAATGACGTATGTTCCCATAGTAACGCCAATAGGGACTTTCC
ATTGACGTCAATGGGTGGAGTATTTACGGTAAACTGCCCACTTGGCAGTACATCAAGTGTATCATATGCC
AAGTACGCCCCCTATTGACGTCAATGACGGTAAATGGCCCGCCTGGCATTATGCCCAGTACATGACCTTA
TGGGACTTTCCTACTTGGCAGTACATCTACGTATTAGTCATCGCTATTACCATGGTGATGCGGTTTTGGC
AGTACATCAATGGGCGTGGATAGCGGTTTGACTCACGGGGATTTCCAAGTCTCCACCCCATTGACGTCAA
TGGGAGTTTGTTTTGGCACCAAAATCAACGGGACTTTCCAAAATGTCGTAACAACTCCGCCCCATTGACG
CAAATGGGCGGTAGGCGTGTACGGTGGGAGGTCTATATAAGCAGAGCTCTCTGGCTAACTAGAGAACCCA
CTGCTTACTGGCTTATCGAAATTAATACGACTCACTATAGGGAGACCCAAGCTGGCTAGCGTTTAAACTT
AAGCTTGGTACCGAGCTCGGATCCCCACCATGTATCCGTACGATGTACCTGACTATGCATATCCGTACGA
TGTTCCAGACTATGCTATGTCCCAGAGCACACAGACAAATGAATTCCTCAGTCCAGAGGTTTTCCAGCAT
ATCTGGGATTTTCTGGAACAGCCTATATGTTCAGTTCAGCCCATTGACTTGAACTTTGTGGATGAACCAT
CAGAAGATGGTGCGACAAACAAGATTGAGATTAGCATGGACTGTATCCGCATGCAGGACTCGGACCTGAG
TGACCCCATGTGGCCACAGTACACGAACCTGGGGCTCCTGAACAGCATGGACCAGCAGATTCAGAACGGC
TCCTCGTCCACCAGTCCCTATAACACAGACCACGCGCAGAACAGCGTCACGGCGCCCTCGCCCTACGCAC
AGCCCAGCTCCACCTTCGATGCTCTCTCTCCATCACCCGCCATCCCCTCCAACACCGACTACCCAGGCCC
GCACAGTTTCGACGTGTCCTTCCAGCAGTCGAGCACCGCCAAGTCGGCCACCTGGACGTATTCCACTGAA
CTGAAGAAACTCTACTGCCAAATTGCAAAGACATGCCCCATCCAGATCAAGGTGATGACCCCACCTCCTC
AGGGAGCTGTTATCCGCGCCATGCCTGTCTACAAAAAAGCTGAGCACGTCACGGAGGTGGTGAAGCGGTG
CCCCAACCATGAGCTGAGCCGTGAATTCAACGAGGGACAGATTGCCCCTCCTAGTCATTTGATTCGAGTA
GAGGGGAACAGCCATGCCCAGTATGTAGAAGATCCCATCACAGGAAGACAGAGTGTGCTGGTACCTTATG
AGCCACCCCAGGTTGGCACTGAATTCACGACAGTCTTGTACAATTTCATGTGTAACAGCAGTTGTGTTGG
AGGGATGAACCGCCGTCCAATTTTAATCATTGTTACTCTGGAAACCAGAGATGGGCAAGTCCTGGGCCGA
CGCTGCTTTGAGGCCCGGATCTGTGCTTGCCCAGGAAGAGACAGGAAGGCGGATGAAGATAGCATCAGAA
AGCAGCAAGTTTCGGACAGTACAAAGAACGGT
[75 nt withheld, positions 1993-2067]
GATGATGAACTGTTATACTTACCAGTGAGGGGCCGTGAGACTTATGAAATGCTGTTGAAGATCAAAGAGT
CCCTGGAACTCATGCAGTACCTTCCTCAGCACACAATTGAAACGTACAGGCAACAGCAACAGCAGCAGCA
CCAGCACTTACTTCAGAAACATCTCCTTTCAGCCTGCTTCAGGAATGAGCTTGTGGAGCCCCGGAGAGAA
ACTCCAAAACAATCTGACGTCTTCTTTAGACATTCCAAGCCCCCAAACCGATCAGTGTACCCAGACTACA
AAGACCATGACGGTGATTATAAAGATCATGACATCGACTACAAGGATGACGATGACAAGTGACTCGAGTC
TAGAGGGCCCGTTTAAACCCGCTGATCAGCCTCGACTGTGCCTTCTAGTTGCCAGCCATCTGTTGTTTGC
CCCTCCCCCGTGCCTTCCTTGACCCTGGAAGGTGCCACTCCCACTGTCCTTTCCTAATAAAATGAGGAAA
TTGCATCGCATTGTCTGAGTAGGTGTCATTCTATTCTGGGGGGTGGGGTGGGGCAGGACAGCAAGGGGGA
GGATTGGGAAGACAATAGCAGGCATGCTGGGGATGCGGTGGGCTCTATGGCTTCTGAGGCGGAAAGAACC
AGCTGGGGCTCTAGGGGGTATCCCC
[124 nt withheld, positions 2723-2846]
C
[91 nt withheld, positions 2848-2938]
A
[49 nt withheld, positions 2940-2988]
CCTTTGACGTTGGAGTCCACGTTCTTT
[37 nt withheld, positions 3016-3052]
ACCCTATCTCGGTCTATTCTTTTGATTTATAAGGGATTTTGCCGATTTCGGCCTATTGGTTAAAAAATGA
GCTGATTTAACAAAAATTTAACGCGAATTAATTCTGTGGAATGTGTGTCAGTTAGGGTGTGGAAAGTCCC
CAGGCTCCCCAGCAGGCAGAAGTATGCAAAGCATGCATCTCAATTAGTCAGCAACCAGGTGTGGAAAGTC
CCCAGGCTCCCCAGCAGGCAGAAGTATGCAAAGCATGCATCTCAATTAGTCAGCAACCATAGTCCCGCCC
CTAACTCCGCCCATCCCGCCCCTAACTCCGCCCAGTTCCGCCCATTCTCCGCCCCATGGCTGACTAATTT
TTTTTATTTATGCAGAGGCCGAGGCCGCCTCTGCCTCTGAGCTATTCCAGAAGTAGTGAGGAGGCTTTTT
TGGAGGCCTAGGCTTTTGCAAAAAGCTCCCGGGAGCTTGTATATCCATTTTCGGATCTGATCAGCACGTG
ATGAAAAAGCCTGAACTCACCGCGACGTCTGTCGAGAAGTTTCTGATCGAAAAGTTCGACAGCGTCTCCG
ACCTGATGCAGCTCTCGGAGGGCGAAGAATCTCGTGCTTTCAGCTTCGATGTAGGAGGGCGTGGATATGT
CCTGCGGGTAAATAGCTGCGCCGATGGTTTCTACAAAGATCGTTATGTTTATCGGCACTTTGCATCGGCC
GCGCTCCCGATTCCGGAAGTGCTTGACATTGGGGAATTCAGCGAGAGCCTGACCTATTGCATCTCCCGCC
GTGCACAGGGTGTCACGTTGCAAGACCTGCCTGAAACCGAACTGCCCGCTGTTCTGCAGCCGGTCGCGGA
GGCCATGGATGCGATCGCTGCGGCCGATCTTAGCCAGACGAGCGGGTTCGGCCCATTCGGACCGCAAGGA
ATCGGTCAATACACTACATGGCGTGATTTCATATGCGCGATTGCTGATCCCCATGTGTATCACTGGCAAA
CTGTGATGGACGACACCGTCAGTGCGTCCGTCGCGCAGGCTCTCGATGAGCTGATGCTTTGGGCCGAGGA
CTGCCCCGAAGTCCGGCACCTCGTGCACGCGGATTTCGGCTCCAACAATGTCCTGACGGACAATGGCCGC
ATAACAGCGGTCATTGACTGGAGCGAGGCGATGTTCGGGGATTCCCAATACGAGGTCGCCAACATCTTCT
TCTGGAGGCCGTGGTTGGCTTGTATGGAGCAGCAGACGCGCTACTTCGAGCGGAGGCATCCGGAGCTTGC
AGGATCGCCGCGGCTCCGGGCGTATATGCTCCGCATTGGTCTTGACCAACTCTATCAGAGCTTGGTTGAC
GGCAATTTCGATGATGCAGCTTGGGCGCAGGGTCGATGCGACGCAATCGTCCGATCCGGAGCCGGGACTG
TCGGGCGTACACAAATCGCCCGCAGAAGCGCGGCCGTCTGGACCGATGGCTGTGTAGAAGTACTCGCCGA
TAGTGGAAACCGACGCCCCAGCACTCGTCCGAGGGCAAAGGAATAGCACGTGCTACGAGATTTCGATTCC
ACCGCCGCCTTCTATGAAAGGTTGGGCTTCGGAATCGTTTTCCGGGACGCCGGCTGGATGATCCTCCAGC
GCGGGGATCTCATGCTGGAGTTCTTCGCCCACCCCAACTTGTTTATTGCAGCTTATAATGGTTACAAATA
AAGCAATAGCATCACAAATTTCACAAATAAAGCATTTTTTTCACTGCATTCTAGTTGTGGTTTGTCCAAA
CTCATCAATGTATCTTATCATGTCTGTATACCGTCGACCTCTAGCTAGAGCTTGGCGTAATCATGGTCAT
AGCTGTTTCCTGTGTGAAATTGTTATCCGCTCACAATTCCACACAACATACGAGCCGGAAGCATAAAGTG
TAAAGCCTGGGGTGCCTAATGAGTGAGCTAACTCACATTAATTGCGTTGCGCTCACTGCCCGCTTTCCAG
TCGGGAAACCTGTCGTGCCAGCTGCATTAATGAATCGGCCAACGCGCGGGGAGAGGCGGTTTGCGTATTG
GGCGCTCTTCCGCTTCCTCGCTCACTGACTCGCTGCGCTCGGTCGTTCGGCTGCGGCGAGCGGTATCAGC
TCACTCAAAGGCGGTAATACGGTTATCCACAGAATCAGGGGATAACGCAGGAAAGAACATGTGAGCAAAA
GGCCAGCAAAAGGCCAGGAACCGTAAAAAGGCCGCGTTGCTGGCGTTTTTCCATAGGCTCCGCCCCCCTG
ACGAGCATCACAAAAATCGACGCTCAAGTCAGAGGTGGCGAAACCCGACAGGACTATAAAGATACCAGGC
GTTTCCCCCTGGAAGCTCCCTCGTGCGCTCTCCTGTTCCGACCCTGCCGCTTACCGGATACCTGTCCGCC
TTTCTCCCTTCGGGAAGCGTGGCGCTTTCTCATAGCTCACGCTGTAGGTATCTCAGTTCGGTGTAGGTCG
TTCGCTCCAAGCTGGGCTGTGTGCACGAACCCCCCGTTCAGCCCGACCGCTGCGCCTTATCCGGTAACTA
TCGTCTTGAGTCCAACCCGGTAAGACACGACTTATCGCCACTGGCAGCAGCCACTGGTAACAGGATTAGC
AGAGCGAGGTATGTAGGCGGTGCTACAGAGTTCTTGAAGTGGTGGCCTAACTACGGCTACACTAGAAGAA
CAGTATTTGGTATCTGCGCTCTGCTGAAGCCAGTTACCTTCGGAAAAAGAGTTGGTAGCTCTTGATCCGG
CAAACAAACCACCGCTGGTAGCGGTGGTTTTTTTGTTTGCAAGCAGCAGATTACGCGCAGAAAAAAAGGA
TCTCAAGAAGATCCTTTGATCTTTTCTACGGGGTCTGACGCTCAGTGGAACGAAAACTCACGTTAAGGGA
TTTTGGTCATGAGATTATCAAAAAGGATCTTCACCTAGATCCTTTTAAATTAAAAATGAAGTTTTAAATC
AATCTAAAGTATATATGAGTAAACTTGGTCTGACAGTTACCAATGCTTAATCAGTGAGGCACCTATCTCA
GCGATCTGTCTATTTCGTTCATCCATAGTTGCCTGACTCCCCGTCGTGTAGATAACTACGATACGGGAGG
GCTTACCATCTGGCCCCAGTGCTGCAATGATACCGCGAGACCCACGCTCACCGGCTCCAGATTTATCAGC
AATAAACCAGCCAGCCGGAAGGGCCGAGCGCAGAAGTGGTCCTGCAACTTTATCCGCCTCCATCCAGTCT
ATTAATTGTTGCCGGGAAGCTAGAGTAAGTAGTTCGCCAGTTAATAGTTTGCGCAACGTTGTTGCCATTG
CTACAGGCATCGTGGTGTCACGCTCGTCGTTTGGTATGGCTTCATTCAGCTCCGGTTCCCAACGATCAAG
GCGAGTTACATGATCCCCCATGTTGTGCAAAAAAGCGGTTAGCTCCTTCGGTCCTCCGATCGTTGTCAGA
AGTAAGTTGGCCGCAGTGTTATCACTCATGGTTATGGCAGCACTGCATAATTCTCTTACTGTCATGCCAT
CCGTAAGATGCTTTTCTGTGACTGGTGAGTACTCAACCAAGTCATTCTGAGAATAGTGTATGCGGCGACC
GAGTTGCTCTTGCCCGGCGTCAATACGGGATAATACCGCGCCACATAGCAGAACTTTAAAAGTGCTCATC
ATTGGAAAACGTTCTTCGGGGCGAAAACTCTCAAGGATCTTACCGCTGTTGAGATCCAGTTCGATGTAAC
CCACTCGTGCACCCAACTGATCTTCAGCATCTTTTACTTTCACCAGCGTTTCTGGGTGAGCAAAAACAGG
AAGGCAAAATGCCGCAAAAAAGGGAATAAGGGCGACACGGAAATGTTGAATACTCATACTCTTCCTTTTT
CAATATTATTGAAGCATTTATCAGGGTTATTGTCTCATGAGCGGATACATATTTGAATGTATTTAGAAAA
ATAAACAAATAGGGGTTCCGCGCACATTTCCCCGAAAAGTGCCACCTGACGTC
Features (pLannotate 1.2.2; 21 found; start..end, strand, type, name):
     28..80      -  misc_feature   bom (fragment): basis of mobility region from pBR322
    235..614     +  enhancer       CMV enhancer: human cytomegalovirus immediate early enhancer
    615..818     +  promoter       CMV promoter: human cytomegalovirus (CMV) immediate early promoter
    814..847     +  LTR            5' LTR (truncated) (fragment): truncated 5' long terminal repeat (LTR) from HIV-1
    863..881     +  promoter       T7 promoter: promoter for bacteriophage T7 RNA polymerase
    997..2322    +  CDS            Tp63 (fragment) (sequence partly withheld): P63_MOUSE - Also known as P63, P73l, Tp73l, Trp63. Experimental evidence at protein level: Swiss-Prot protein existence level 1. Acts as a sequence specific DNA binding transcriptional activator or repressor. The isoforms contain a varying set of transactivation and auto-regulating transactivation inhibiting domains thus showing an isoform specific activity. May be required in conjunction with TP73/p73 for initiation of p53/TP53 dependent apoptosis in response to genotoxic insults and the presence of activated oncogenes. Involved in Notch signaling by probably inducing JAG1 and JAG2. Activates
   2341..2406    +  CDS            3xFLAG: three tandem FLAG® epitope tags, followed by an enterokinase cleavage site
   2453..2677    +  polyA_signal   bGH poly(A) signal: bovine growth hormone polyadenylation signal
   2681..2702    +  promoter       SV40 promoter (fragment): SV40 enhancer and early promoter
   2723..3151    +  rep_origin     f1 ori (sequence partly withheld): f1 bacteriophage origin of replication; arrow indicates direction of (+) strand synthesis
   3165..3494    +  promoter       SV40 promoter: SV40 enhancer and early promoter
   3543..4568    +  CDS            HygR: aminoglycoside phosphotransferase from E. coli; aph(4)-Ia; confers resistance to hygromycin
   4578..4703    +  CDS            ble (fragment): BLE_KLEPN - Experimental evidence at protein level: Swiss-Prot protein existence level 1. Binding protein with a strong affinity to the bleomycin family of antibiotics. Binds to CL990; an antimitotic-antibiotic compound. From Klebsiella pneumoniae.
   4698..4819    +  polyA_signal   SV40 poly(A) signal: SV40 polyadenylation signal
   4892..4908    -  protein_bind   lac operator: The lac repressor binds to the lac operator to inhibit transcription in E. coli. This inhibition can be relieved by adding lactose or isopropyl-β-D-thiogalactopyranoside (IPTG). lac repressor encoded by lacI
   4916..4946    -  promoter       lac promoter: promoter for the E. coli lac operon
   4961..4982    -  protein_bind   CAP binding site: CAP binding activates transcription in the presence of cAMP. E. coli catabolite activator protein
   4995..5087    -  CDS            lacI (fragment): lac repressor; lacI; The lac repressor binds to the lac operator to inhibit transcription in E. coli. This inhibition can be relieved by adding lactose or isopropyl-β-D-thiogalactopyranoside (IPTG).
   5270..5858    -  rep_origin     ori: high-copy-number ColE1/pMB1/pBR322/pUC origin of replication
   6029..6889    -  CDS            AmpR: β-lactamase; bla; confers resistance to ampicillin, carbenicillin, and related antibiotics
   6890..6994    -  promoter       AmpR promoter: bla
