[The description below was written by a language model from this plasmid's Addgene catalogue record and pLannotate feature annotations shown in this document.]
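Description:
TAp63gamma-(3X)HA is a mammalian expression plasmid built on the pcDNA3.1 Hygro backbone (about 7.0 kb in total) that carries the human TP63 isoform TAp63gamma, the form that retains the N-terminal transactivation domain and ends in the short gamma C-terminus. The insert was placed between BamHI and XhoI sites downstream of the human cytomegalovirus immediate-early enhancer and promoter, and its transcript is terminated by the bovine growth hormone polyadenylation signal. A T7 promoter lies just upstream of the insert and allows in vitro transcription and serves as a sequencing primer site. In E. coli the plasmid is maintained at high copy from a ColE1/pUC-type origin and selected with ampicillin through the bla gene. An f1 origin is also present. For stable mammalian lines, an SV40 early promoter drives the hygromycin phosphotransferase gene, followed by an SV40 poly(A) signal.

The catalogue entry and the automated annotation disagree about the tag. The catalogue lists a 3xHA tag at the N terminus of the insert, whereas the feature table detects no HA element and instead calls a 3xFLAG epitope immediately downstream of the p63 coding region, at its C-terminal end. The roughly 115 bp between the T7 promoter and the start of the p63 match is unannotated, so an N-terminal tag there cannot be ruled out. The tagging should be checked against the sequence before choosing detection antibodies. The p63 open reading frame was matched to the mouse protein entry, which probably reflects the high conservation between orthologues, as the record gives the species as human. The associated publication studied TAp63gamma regulation of hOGG1 and the repair of oxidative DNA damage in cancer cell lines, which fits use of the plasmid for ectopic expression of epitope-tagged p63.
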