Addgene plasmid #26977: TAp63gamma-(3X)HA
Depositing lab: David Sidransky. Depositing organization: Johns Hopkins University and School of Medicine. Publication: TAp63gamma regulates hOGG1 and repair of oxidative damage in cancer cell lines. Upadhyay S, Chatterjee A, Trink B, Sommer M, Ratovitski E, Sidransky D. Biochem Biophys Res Commun. 2007 May 18. 356(4):823-8. 10.1016/j.bbrc.2007.01.168 PubMed 17399686.
Backbone
  Vector backbone: pcDNA3.1 Hygro
  Backbone manufacturer: Invitrogen
  Backbone size w/o insert (bp): 5597
  Total vector size (bp): 7025
  Vector type: Mammalian Expression
  Selectable markers: Hygromycin
Growth in bacteria
  Bacterial resistance: Ampicillin, 100 μg/mL
  Growth temperature: 37°C
  Growth strain: DH5alpha
  Copy number: High Copy
Gene/Insert
  Gene/Insert name: TAp63gamma
  Species: H. sapiens (human)
  Entrez Gene: TP63 (a.k.a. AIS, B(p51A), B(p51B), EEC3, KET, LMS, NBP, OFC8, RHS, SHFM4, TP53CP, TP53L, TP73L, p40, p51, p53CP, p63, p73H, p73L)
  Tag / fusion protein: 3XHA (N terminal on insert)
  Cloning method: Restriction Enzyme; 5′ cloning site BamHI (unknown if destroyed); 3′ cloning site XhoI (unknown if destroyed)
  Sequencing primers: 5′ T7; 3′ BGH-Rev
Terms and licenses: Academic/Nonprofit Terms; Industry Terms: Not Available to Industry
How to cite: TAp63gamma-(3X)HA was a gift from David Sidransky (Addgene plasmid # 26977 ; http://n2t.net/addgene:26977 ; RRID:Addgene_26977)
