>Addgene plasmid #26977 | TAp63gamma-(3X)HA | depositor partial sequence | sequence record 12780 | Author sequence
ATGTCCCAGAGCACACAGACAAATGAATTCCTCAGTCCAGAGGTTTTCCAGCATATCTGGGATTTTCTGG
AACAGCCTATATGTTCAGTTCAGCCCATTGACTTGAACTTTGTGGATGAACCATCAGAAGATGGTGCGAC
AAACAAGATTGAGATTAGCATGGACTGTATCCGCATGCAGGACTCGGACCTGAGTGACCCCATGTGGCCA
CAGTACACGAACCTGGGGCTCCTGAACAGCATGGACCAGCAGATTCAGAACGGCTCCTCGTCCACCAGTC
CCTATAACACAGACCACGCGCAGAACAGCGTCACGGCGCCCTCGCCCTACGCACAGCCCAGCTCCACCTT
CGATGCTCTCTCTCCATCACCCGCCATCCCCTCCAACACCGACTACCCAGGCCCGCACAGTTTCGACGTG
TCCTTCCAGCAGTCGAGCACCGCCAAGTCGGCCACCTGGACGTATTCCACTGAACTGAAGAAACTCTACT
GCCAAATTGCAAAGACATGCCCCATCCAGATCAAGGTGATGACCCCACCTCCTCAGGGAGCTGTTATCCG
CGCCATGCCTGTCTACAAAAAAGCTGAGCACGTCACGGAGGTGGTGAAGCGGTGCCCCAACCATGAGCTG
AGCCGTGAATTCAACGAGGGACAGATTGCCCCTCCTAGTCATTTGATTCGAGTAGAGGGGAACAGCCATG
CCCAGTATGTAGAAGATCCCATCACAGGAAGACAGAGTGTGCTGGTACCTTATGAGCCACCCCAGGTTGG
CACTGAATTCACGACAGTCTTGTACAATTTCATGTGTAACAGCAGTTGTGTTGGAGGGATGAACCGCCGT
CCAATTTTAATCATTGTTACTCTGGAAACCAGAGATGGGCAAGTCCTGGGCCGACGCTGCTTTGAGGCCC
GGATCTGTGCTTGCCCAGGAAGAGACAGGAAGGCGGATGAAGATAGCATCAGAAAGCAGCAAGTTTCGGA
CAGTACAAAGAACGGT
[75 nt withheld, positions 997-1071]
GATGATGAACTGTTATACTTACCAGTGAGGGGCCGTGAGACTTATGAAATGCTGTTGAAGATCAAAGAGT
CCCTGGAACTCATGCAGTACCTTCCTCAGCACACAATTGAAACGTACAGGCAACAGCAACAGCAGCAGCA
CCAGCACTTACTTCAGAAACATCTCCTTTCAGCCTGCTTCAGGAATGAGCTTGTGGAGCCCCGGAGAGAA
ACTCCAAAACAATCTGACGTCTTCTTTAGACATTCCAAGCCCCCAAACCGATCAGTGTACCCATAG
