>Addgene plasmid #26977 | TAp63gamma-(3X)HA | addgene partial sequence | sequence record 33201 | 26977 with CMV-F
TAGAGAACCCACTGCTTACTGGCTTATCGAAATTAATACGACTCACTATAGGGAGACCCAAGCTGGCTAG
CGTTTAAACTTAAGCTTGGTACCGAGCTCGGATCCCCACCATGTATCCGTACGATGTACCTGACTATGCA
TATCCGTACGATGTTCCAGACTATGCTATGTCCCAGAGCACACAGACAAATGAATTCCTCAGTCCAGAGG
TTTTCCAGCATATCTGGGATTTTCTGGAACAGCCTATATGTTCAGTTCAGCCCATTGACTTGAACTTTGT
GGATGAACCATCAGAAGATGGTGCGACAAACAAGATTGAGATTAGCATGGACTGTATCCGCATGCAGGAC
TCGGACCTGAGTGACCCCATGTGGCCACAGTACACGAACCTGGGGCTCCTGAACAGCATGGACCAGCAGA
TTCAGAACGGCTCCTCGTCCACCAGTCCCTATAACACAGACCACGCGCAGAACAGCGTCACGGCGCCCTC
GCCCTACGCACAGCCCAGCTCCACCTTCGATGCTCTCTCTCCATCACCCGCCATCCCCTCCAACACCGAC
TACCCAGGCCCGCACAGTTTCGACGTGTCCTTCCAGCAGTCGAGCACCGCCAAGTCGGCCACCTGGACGT
ATTCCACTGAACTGAAGAAACTCTACTGCCAAATTGCAAAGACATGCCCCATCCAGATCAAGGTGATGAC
CCCACCTCCTCAGGGAGCTGTTATCCGCGCCATGCCTGTCTACAAAAAAGCTGA
